>Addgene plasmid #161315 | pDONR221-SLC2A8_STOP | addgene full sequence | sequence record 345390 | Addgene NGS Result
CAAATAATGATTTTATTTTGACTGATAGTGACCTGTTCGTTGCAACACATTGATGAGCAATGCTTTTTTA
TAATGCCAACTTTGTACAAAAAAGCAGGCTCCACCATGACCCCTGAGGACCCAGAGGAGACACAGCCTCT
GCTGGGACCACCTGGAGGAAGCGCCCCAAGGGGCCGGAGAGTGTTCCTGGCAGCCTTTGCCGCCGCCCTG
GGACCACTGTCCTTCGGCTTTGCACTGGGATACAGCTCCCCAGCAATCCCTTCTCTGCAGAGGGCAGCAC
CACCAGCACCAAGACTGGACGATGCCGCCGCCTCCTGGTTCGGCGCCGTGGTGACCCTGGGAGCAGCAGC
AGGAGGCGTGCTGGGAGGCTGGCTGGTGGACAGGGCCGGCCGCAAGCTGAGCCTGCTGCTGTGCTCCGTG
CCCTTCGTGGCAGGATTTGCCGTGATCACCGCAGCACAGGACGTGTGGATGCTGCTGGGAGGCCGGCTGC
TGACAGGCCTGGCATGCGGAGTGGCATCCCTGGTGGCACCAGTGTACATCTCTGAGATCGCATATCCAGC
CGTGAGAGGACTGCTGGGATCCTGCGTGCAGCTGATGGTGGTGGTGGGCATCCTGCTGGCCTATCTGGCC
GGCTGGGTGCTGGAGTGGAGATGGCTGGCCGTGCTGGGATGCGTGCCTCCATCTCTGATGCTGCTGCTGA
TGTGCTTCATGCCAGAGACCCCCAGGTTTCTGCTGACACAGCACAGGCGCCAGGAGGCAATGGCCGCCCT
GCGCTTCCTGTGGGGAAGCGAGCAGGGATGGGAGGACCCACCTATCGGAGCCGAGCAGTCCTTTCACCTG
GCCCTGCTGAGGCAGCCTGGAATCTACAAGCCATTCATCATCGGCGTGAGCCTGATGGCCTTTCAGCAGC
TGTCCGGCGTGAACGCCGTGATGTTCTATGCCGAGACCATCTTCGAGGAGGCCAAGTTTAAGGACTCTAG
CCTGGCCTCTGTGGTGGTGGGCGTGATCCAGGTGCTGTTCACAGCCGTGGCCGCCCTGATCATGGATAGA
GCAGGCCGGAGACTGCTGCTGGTGCTGAGCGGCGTGGTCATGGTGTTTTCTACCAGCGCCTTCGGCGCCT
ACTTTAAGCTGACACAGGGAGGACCTGGAAACTCCTCTCACGTGGCAATCTCCGCCCCCGTGTCTGCCCA
GCCTGTGGATGCCTCTGTGGGACTGGCATGGCTGGCAGTGGGAAGCATGTGCCTGTTCATCGCAGGATTT
GCAGTGGGATGGGGACCAATCCCATGGCTGCTGATGAGCGAGATCTTTCCACTGCACGTGAAGGGAGTGG
CAACCGGAATCTGCGTGCTGACAAATTGGCTGATGGCCTTCCTGGTGACCAAGGAGTTTAGCTCCCTGAT
GGAGGTGCTGAGGCCCTATGGCGCCTTCTGGCTGGCCTCTGCCTTCTGCATCTTTAGCGTGCTGTTCACC
CTGTTCTGCGTGCCTGAGACCAAGGGCAAGACACTGGAGCAGATCACAGCCCACTTTGAGGGCCGCTAAG
ACCCAGCTTTCTTGTACAAAGTTGGCATTATAAGAAAGCATTGCTTATCAATTTGTTGCAACGAACAGGT
CACTATCAGTCAAAATAAAATCATTATTTGCCATCCAGCTGATATCCCCTATAGTGAGTCGTATTACATG
GTCATAGCTGTTTCCTGGCAGCTCTGGCCCGTGTCTCAAAATCTCTGATGTTACATTGCACAAGATAAAA
ATATATCATCATGAACAATAAAACTGTCTGCTTACATAAACAGTAATACAAGGGGTGTTATGAGCCATAT
TCAACGGGAAACGTCGAGGCCGCGATTAAATTCCAACATGGATGCTGATTTATATGGGTATAAATGGGCT
CGCGATAATGTCGGGCAATCAGGTGCGACAATCTATCGCTTGTATGGGAAGCCCGATGCGCCAGAGTTGT
TTCTGAAACATGGCAAAGGTAGCGTTGCCAATGATGTTACAGATGAGATGGTCAGACTAAACTGGCTGAC
GGAATTTATGCCTCTTCCGACCATCAAGCATTTTATCCGTACTCCTGATGATGCATGGTTACTCACCACT
GCGATCCCCGGAAAAACAGCATTCCAGGTATTAGAAGAATATCCTGATTCAGGTGAAAATATTGTTGATG
CGCTGGCAGTGTTCCTGCGCCGGTTGCATTCGATTCCTGTTTGTAATTGTCCTTTTAACAGCGATCGCGT
ATTTCGTCTCGCTCAGGCGCAATCACGAATGAATAACGGTTTGGTTGATGCGAGTGATTTTGATGACGAG
CGTAATGGCTGGCCTGTTGAACAAGTCTGGAAAGAAATGCATAAACTTTTGCCATTCTCACCGGATTCAG
TCGTCACTCATGGTGATTTCTCACTTGATAACCTTATTTTTGACGAGGGGAAATTAATAGGTTGTATTGA
TGTTGGACGAGTCGGAATCGCAGACCGATACCAGGATCTTGCCATCCTATGGAACTGCCTCGGTGAGTTT
TCTCCTTCATTACAGAAACGGCTTTTTCAAAAATATGGTATTGATAATCCTGATATGAATAAATTGCAGT
TTCATTTGATGCTCGATGAGTTTTTCTAATCAGAATTGGTTAATTGGTTGTAACACTGGCAGAGCATTAC
GCTGACTTGACGGGACGGCGCAAGCTCATGACCAAAATCCCTTAACGTGAGTTACGCGTCGTTCCACTGA
GCGTCAGACCCCGTAGAAAAGATCAAAGGATCTTCTTGAGATCCTTTTTTTCTGCGCGTAATCTGCTGCT
TGCAAACAAAAAAACCACCGCTACCAGCGGTGGTTTGTTTGCCGGATCAAGAGCTACCAACTCTTTTTCC
GAAGGTAACTGGCTTCAGCAGAGCGCAGATACCAAATACTGTTCTTCTAGTGTAGCCGTAGTTAGGCCAC
CACTTCAAGAACTCTGTAGCACCGCCTACATACCTCGCTCTGCTAATCCTGTTACCAGTGGCTGCTGCCA
GTGGCGATAAGTCGTGTCTTACCGGGTTGGACTCAAGACGATAGTTACCGGATAAGGCGCAGCGGTCGGG
CTGAACGGGGGGTTCGTGCACACAGCCCAGCTTGGAGCGAACGACCTACACCGAACTGAGATACCTACAG
CGTGAGCTATGAGAAAGCGCCACGCTTCCCGAAGGGAGAAAGGCGGACAGGTATCCGGTAAGCGGCAGGG
TCGGAACAGGAGAGCGCACGAGGGAGCTTCCAGGGGGAAACGCCTGGTATCTTTATAGTCCTGTCGGGTT
TCGCCACCTCTGACTTGAGCGTCGATTTTTGTGATGCTCGTCAGGGGGGCGGAGCCTATGGAAAAACGCC
AGCAACGCGGCCTTTTTACGGTTCCTGGCCTTTTGCTGGCCTTTTGCTCACATGTTCTTTCCTGCGTTAT
CCCCTGATTCTGTGGATAACCGTATTACCGCCTTTGAGTGAGCTGATACCGCTCGCCGCAGCCGAACGAC
CGAGCGCAGCGAGTCAGTGAGCGAGGAAGCGGAAGAGCGCCCAATACGCAAACCGCCTCTCCCCGCGCGT
TGGCCGATTCATTAATGCAGCTGGCACGACAGGTTTCCCGACTGGAAAGCGGGCAGTGAGCGCAACGCAA
TTAATACGCGTACCGCTAGCCAGGAAGAGTTTGTAGAAACGCAAAAAGGCCATCCGTCAGGATGGCCTTC
TGCTTAGTTTGATGCCTGGCAGTTTATGGCGGGCGTCCTGCCCGCCACCCTCCGGGCCGTTGCTTCACAA
CGTTCAAATCCGCTCCCGGCGGATTTGTCCTACTCAGGAGAGCGTTCACCGACAAACAACAGATAAAACG
AAAGGCCCAGTCTTCCGACTGAGCCTTTCGTTTTATTTGATGCCTGGCAGTTCCCTACTCTCGCGTTAAC
GCTAGCATGGATGTTTTCCCAGTCACGACGTTGTAAAACGACGGCCAGTCTTAAGCTCGGGCCC
Features (pLannotate 1.2.2; 10 found; start..end, strand, type, name):
      1..100     +  protein_bind   attL1: mutant version of attL; recombination site for the Gateway® LR reaction LR Clonase™
    106..1536    +  CDS            SLC2A8: GTR8_HUMAN - Also known as GLUT8 From Homo sapiens (Human).
   1541..1640    -  protein_bind   attL2: mutant version of attL; recombination site for the Gateway® LR reaction LR Clonase™
   1658..1676    -  promoter       T7 promoter: promoter for bacteriophage T7 RNA polymerase
   1810..2619    +  CDS            KanR: aminoglycoside phosphotransferase; aph(3')-Ia; confers resistance to kanamycin in bacteria or G418 (Geneticin®) in eukaryotes
   2766..3354    +  rep_origin     ori: high-copy-number ColE1/pMB1/pBR322/pUC origin of replication
   3537..3629    +  CDS            lacI (fragment): lac repressor; lacI; The lac repressor binds to the lac operator to inhibit transcription in E. coli. This inhibition can be relieved by adding lactose or isopropyl-β-D-thiogalactopyranoside (IPTG).
   3684..3711    -  terminator     rrnB T2 terminator: transcription terminator T2 from the E. coli rrnB gene
   3843..3886    +  terminator     rrnB T1 terminator: Escherichia coli rrnB; transcription terminator T1 from the E. coli rrnB gene
   3933..3969    -  CDS            lacZα (fragment): LacZα fragment of β-galactosidase; lacZ fragment
