[The description below was written by a language model from this plasmid's Addgene catalogue record and pLannotate feature annotations shown in this document.]
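Description:
pDONR221-SLC2A8_STOP is a Gateway entry clone built on the pDONR221 backbone, carrying a codon-optimized open reading frame for human SLC2A8 (also called GLUT8 or GLUTX1), a member of the facilitative glucose transporter family of solute carriers. The sequenced plasmid is about 4 kb. It is maintained in E. coli through a high-copy ColE1/pUC-type origin and selected with kanamycin via an aminoglycoside phosphotransferase gene. Although the catalogue lists the vector type as mammalian expression, the feature table shows no eukaryotic promoter or polyadenylation signal upstream or downstream of the ORF. The plasmid itself is therefore a shuttle for the coding sequence rather than an expression construct.

The SLC2A8 coding sequence sits between attL1 and attL2, the recombination sites produced when an insert is captured in a donor vector. An LR Clonase reaction moves the ORF directionally into any attR-containing destination vector, which then supplies the promoter, tags and selection appropriate to the chosen host. This version retains a stop codon at the end of the ORF, so it suits untagged expression or N-terminal fusions, since C-terminal tags encoded by a destination vector would not be translated. A companion clone without the stop codon exists for that purpose. Other annotated elements are standard backbone remnants: rrnB T1 and T2 terminators that insulate the cloning site from read-through transcription, a T7 promoter beside attL2 oriented towards the insert on the antisense strand, and short lacI and lacZα fragments with no functional role. The plasmid belongs to a consortium collection of solute carrier ORFs intended to support transporter research and drug discovery.
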