Addgene plasmid #161315: pDONR221-SLC2A8_STOP
Purpose: Gateway entry clone with codon-optimized ORF sequence for subcloning into custom expression vectors. Contains a STOP codon at the end of the codon-optimized ORF sequence.
Depositing lab: RESOLUTE Consortium & Giulio Superti-Furga. Depositing organization: CeMM Research Center for Molecular Medicine. Publication: The RESOLUTE consortium: unlocking SLC transporters for drug discovery. Superti-Furga G, Lackner D, Wiedmer T, Ingles-Prieto A, Barbosa B, Girardi E, Goldmann U, Gurtl B, Klavins K, Klimek C, Lindinger S, Lineiro-Retes E, Muller AC, Onstein S, Redinger G, Reil D, Sedlyarov V, Wolf G, Crawford M, Everley R, ... Steppan CM. Nat Rev Drug Discov. 2020 Jul;19(7):429-430. doi: 10.1038/d41573-020-00056-6. PubMed 32265506.
Backbone
  Vector backbone: pDONR221
  Backbone manufacturer: ThermoFisher Scientific
  Backbone size w/o insert (bp): 2550
  Vector type: Mammalian Expression
Growth in bacteria
  Bacterial resistance: Kanamycin, 50 μg/mL
  Growth temperature: 37°C
  Growth strain: NEB Stable
  Copy number: High Copy
Gene/Insert
  Gene/Insert name: SLC2A8 (alt name: GLUTX1, GLUT8)
  Species: H. sapiens (human)
  Insert size (bp): 1434
  Entrez Gene: SLC2A8 (a.k.a. GLUT8, GLUTX1)
  Cloning method: Gateway Cloning
  Sequencing primers: 5′ M13-fwd; 3′ M13-rev
Terms and licenses: Academic/Nonprofit Terms; Industry Terms
Depositor comments: This plasmid contains a STOP codon at the end of the codon-optimized ORF. For the version of this plasmid that does not contain a STOP codon, please see Addgene plasmid 132149 For more information on the full Resolute plasmid collection, please see www.addgene.org/depositor-collections/re-solute/. Please provide your feedback on this plasmid to the RESOLUTE consortium by filling out their RESOLUTE repository feedback form: https://forms.office.com/Pages/ResponsePage.aspx?id=0e05yklzmkS7rjFGQL4N7z4feCLQvEJAmVcOCM_u885UN1JJRko0Ukg4TVQwNTZLOUxPQVJWT1NHUCQlQCN0PWcu
How to cite: pDONR221-SLC2A8_STOP was a gift from RESOLUTE Consortium & Giulio Superti-Furga (Addgene plasmid # 161315 ; http://n2t.net/addgene:161315 ; RRID:Addgene_161315)
