>Addgene plasmid #161315 | pDONR221-SLC2A8_STOP | depositor partial sequence | sequence record 312565 | Codon-optimized ORF of SLC2A8
ATGACCCCTGAGGACCCAGAGGAGACACAGCCTCTGCTGGGACCACCTGGAGGAAGCGCCCCAAGGGGCC
GGAGAGTGTTCCTGGCAGCCTTTGCCGCCGCCCTGGGACCACTGTCCTTCGGCTTTGCACTGGGATACAG
CTCCCCAGCAATCCCTTCTCTGCAGAGGGCAGCACCACCAGCACCAAGACTGGACGATGCCGCCGCCTCC
TGGTTCGGCGCCGTGGTGACCCTGGGAGCAGCAGCAGGAGGCGTGCTGGGAGGCTGGCTGGTGGACAGGG
CCGGCCGCAAGCTGAGCCTGCTGCTGTGCTCCGTGCCCTTCGTGGCAGGATTTGCCGTGATCACCGCAGC
ACAGGACGTGTGGATGCTGCTGGGAGGCCGGCTGCTGACAGGCCTGGCATGCGGAGTGGCATCCCTGGTG
GCACCAGTGTACATCTCTGAGATCGCATATCCAGCCGTGAGAGGACTGCTGGGATCCTGCGTGCAGCTGA
TGGTGGTGGTGGGCATCCTGCTGGCCTATCTGGCCGGCTGGGTGCTGGAGTGGAGATGGCTGGCCGTGCT
GGGATGCGTGCCTCCATCTCTGATGCTGCTGCTGATGTGCTTCATGCCAGAGACCCCCAGGTTTCTGCTG
ACACAGCACAGGCGCCAGGAGGCAATGGCCGCCCTGCGCTTCCTGTGGGGAAGCGAGCAGGGATGGGAGG
ACCCACCTATCGGAGCCGAGCAGTCCTTTCACCTGGCCCTGCTGAGGCAGCCTGGAATCTACAAGCCATT
CATCATCGGCGTGAGCCTGATGGCCTTTCAGCAGCTGTCCGGCGTGAACGCCGTGATGTTCTATGCCGAG
ACCATCTTCGAGGAGGCCAAGTTTAAGGACTCTAGCCTGGCCTCTGTGGTGGTGGGCGTGATCCAGGTGC
TGTTCACAGCCGTGGCCGCCCTGATCATGGATAGAGCAGGCCGGAGACTGCTGCTGGTGCTGAGCGGCGT
GGTCATGGTGTTTTCTACCAGCGCCTTCGGCGCCTACTTTAAGCTGACACAGGGAGGACCTGGAAACTCC
TCTCACGTGGCAATCTCCGCCCCCGTGTCTGCCCAGCCTGTGGATGCCTCTGTGGGACTGGCATGGCTGG
CAGTGGGAAGCATGTGCCTGTTCATCGCAGGATTTGCAGTGGGATGGGGACCAATCCCATGGCTGCTGAT
GAGCGAGATCTTTCCACTGCACGTGAAGGGAGTGGCAACCGGAATCTGCGTGCTGACAAATTGGCTGATG
GCCTTCCTGGTGACCAAGGAGTTTAGCTCCCTGATGGAGGTGCTGAGGCCCTATGGCGCCTTCTGGCTGG
CCTCTGCCTTCTGCATCTTTAGCGTGCTGTTCACCCTGTTCTGCGTGCCTGAGACCAAGGGCAAGACACT
GGAGCAGATCACAGCCCACTTTGAGGGCCGCTAA
